>Addgene plasmid #177019 | pEPQD0CM0065 | addgene full sequence | sequence record 348385 | Addgene NGS Result
CACGAGGCAGAATTTCAGATAAAAAAAATCCTTAGCTTTCGCTAAGGATGATTTCTGGAATTCGGTCTCA
AATGGCTGCTGCTCATGGGCATGCTCATAATGTTGATGAAAATTACCAAGTCCTAGTGAAGAAGCAGCCT
TTGAATTTTTCAGGAGATAAGCCTTTTACTCCTATTTTGGATACCATCAACTACCCTACCCATATGAAGA
ATCTCTCTCTTCAGGAGCTTCAACAATTAGCTGACGAATTAAGGGAGGAGATAGTGTATTCTGTGGCCAA
AACGGGTGGTCACTTAAGTTCCAGCCTAGGTGTGGCCGAGCTCACTGTGGCACTCCACCACGTGTTCGAA
ACCCCAAATGATAAAATCATATGGGATGTTGGCCACCAGACATATGGGCATAAGATTCTGACAGGGAGAA
GGTCAAAGATGCATACCATGAGACAAACTTGCGGACTTGCAGGTTTCCCCAAAAGAGATGAAAGTGCCCA
TGATGCATTTGGAGTTGGCCATAGTTCCACCAGCATTTCTGCCGGTTTAGGAATGGCAATAGGACGAGAT
TTATTAGGTAAGAAAAATCATGTAATAACGGTAATAGGAGATGGAGCTATGACAGCCGGACAAGCATATG
AAGCCATGAATAATGCTGGATATCTTGATTCTAATCTCATAATCATATTGAATGATAACAAACAAGTTTC
TCTCCCGACTGCCACAATTGATGGTCCTGCACCTCCTACTGGTGCTCTAAGCAATGCCTTAACTAGGCTT
CAATCTAGTAGAAAATTTCGACTACTTCGGGAGGCTGCAAAAGGTGTGACAAAGCAATTAGGGGGACAAG
TTCATGAAATGGCAGCTAAAGTGGATACATATATGAGAGGGATGAATAGCCAAAGGGCTTCCTTATTTGA
AGATTTAGGAATGTATTATATTGGTCCACTTGATGGTCACAATATGGAAGATCTTGTTGATATTTTAGAG
AAAGTAAAATCTGTTCCTGCAACGGGCCCTGTTCTTATTCATATTATTACTGAGAAAGGAAAAGGATATC
CTCCTGCTGAAGCTGCCGCCGACAAAATGCATGGGGTGGTGAAATTTGAGCCAATGACAGGAAAACAATT
CAAGTCAAAGTCAAAAACAAAGTCATATACAAATTATTTTGCTGAGAGTTTAATAAGTGAAGCTAGGGAA
GATGATAAGATTATTGCCATTCATGCTGCTATGGGAGGAGGAACAGGACTCAATTTATTCCAGAAACACT
TTCCTGAACGATGCTTTGATGTTGGGATAGCTGAGCAACATGCTGTCACTTTTGCTGCTGGCTTAGCTTC
TGAAGGACTCAAGCCTTTTTGTGCTATTTACTCATCTTTCTTACAAAGAGGTTATGATCAGGTGGTTCAT
GATGTGGACCTTCAAAAAATTCCAGTAAGGTTTGCTATGGATAGAGCAGGGCTGGTGGGTGCAGATGGAC
CCACTCATTGCGGTGCATTTGACACAACTTTTATGGCTTGTTTGCCTAATATGGTGGTCATGGCTCCTTC
AGATGAAACCGAATTGATGCACATGGTTGCCACAGCAGCTGCCATTGATGATAGGCCTAGTTGCTTTCGA
TATCCCAGAGGAAATGGCATTGGTGCAATTCTTCCACCAAACAACAAAGGAACTCCATTACAGATTGGTA
AAGGAAGAATATTGTTGGAGGGAACAAGAGTTGCCATTCTTGGGTATGGAGCAATGGTGCAAAACTGTTT
AATGGCTGCTCAGCTTCTTGAAATTAATGGAATATCAGCTACAGTTGTTGATGCCCGATTTTGCAAACCT
CTTGATGGAGATTTGATTAGAAAATTGGCTCAACAACATGAAGTCCTTATCACTGTTGAAGAAGGATCCA
TTGGTGGTTTTGGTTCCCATGTGGCACAGTTCTTGGCTTTGAATGGATTGCTTGATGGAAATTTAAAGTG
GAGGGCAATGATGCTTCCTGACAGATATATTGATCATGGAGCTCAAAATGACCAAATTGAAGAGGCTGGC
CTAACTCCAAAGCATATTGCTGGCACTGTGTTTTCTCTACTCAGCAAAAACAAGAATACTCTTCAAGTTC
TCCAGTTTTAGGCTTCGAGACCCTGCAGTCCGGCAAAAAAGGGCAAGGTGTCACCACCCTGCCCTTTTTC
TTTAAAACCGAAAAGATTACTTCGCGTTATGCAGGCTTCCTCGCTCACTGACTCGCTGCGCTCGGTCGTT
CGGCTGCGGCGAGCGGTATCAGCTCACTCAAAGGCGGTAATACGGTTATCCACAGAATCAGGGGATAACG
CAGGAAAGAACATGTGAGCAAAAGGCCAGCAAAAGGCCAGGAACCGTAAAAAGGCCGCGTTGCTGGCGTT
TTTCCACAGGCTCCGCCCCCCTGACGAGCATCACAAAAATCGACGCTCAAGTCAGAGGTGGCGAAACCCG
ACAGGACTATAAAGATACCAGGCGTTTCCCCCTGGAAGCTCCCTCGTGCGCTCTCCTGTTCCGACCCTGC
CGCTTACCGGATACCTGTCCGCCTTTCTCCCTTCGGGAAGCGTGGCGCTTTCTCATAGCTCACGCTGTAG
GTATCTCAGTTCGGTGTAGGTCGTTCGCTCCAAGCTGGGCTGTGTGCACGAACCCCCCGTTCAGCCCGAC
CGCTGCGCCTTATCCGGTAACTATCGTCTTGAGTCCAACCCGGTAAGACACGACTTATCGCCACTGGCAG
CAGCCACTGGTAACAGGATTAGCAGAGCGAGGTATGTAGGCGGTGCTACAGAGTTCTTGAAGTGGTGGCC
TAACTACGGCTACACTAGAAGAACAGTATTTGGTATCTGCGCTCTGCTGAAGCCAGTTACCTTCGGAAAA
AGAGTTGGTAGCTCTTGATCCGGCAAACAAACCACCGCTGGTAGCGGTGGTTTTTTTGTTTGCAAGCAGC
AGATTACGCGCAGAAAAAAAGGATCTCAAGAAGATCCTTTGATCTTTTCTACGGGGTCTGACGCTCAGTG
GAACGAAAACTCACGTTAAGGGATTTTGGTCATGAGATTATCAAAAAGGATCTTCACCTAGATCCTTTTA
AATTAAAAATGAAGTTTTAAATCAATCTAAAGTATATATGAGTAAACTTGGTCTGACAGCTCGAGGCTTG
GATTCTCACCAATAAAAAACGCCCGGCGGCAACCGAGCGTTCTGAACAAATCCAGATGGAGTTCTGAGGT
CATTACTGGATCTATCAACAGGAGTCCAAGCGAGCTCGATATCAAATTACGCCCCGCCCTGCCACTCATC
GCAGTACTGTTGTAATTCATTAAGCATTCTGCCGACATGGAAGCCATCACAAACGGCATGATGAACCTGA
ATCGCCAGCGGCATCAGCACCTTGTCGCCTTGCGTATAATATTTGCCCATGGTGAAAACGGGGGCGAAGA
AGTTGTCCATATTGGCCACGTTTAAATCAAAACTGGTGAAACTCACCCAGGGATTGGCTGAGACGAAAAA
CATATTCTCAATAAACCCTTTAGGGAAATAGGCCAGGTTTTCACCGTAACACGCCACATCTTGCGAATAT
ATGTGTAGAAACTGCCGGAAATCGTCGTGGTATTCACTCCAGAGCGATGAAAACGTTTCAGTTTGCTCAT
GGAAAACGGTGTAACAAGGGTGAACACTATCCCATATCACCAGCTCACCGTCTTTCATTGCCATACGAAA
TTCCGGATGAGCATTCATCAGGCGGGCAAGAATGTGAATAAAGGCCGGATAAAACTTGTGCTTATTTTTC
TTTACGGTCTTTAAAAAGGCCGTAATATCCAGCTGAACGGTCTGGTTATAGGTACATTGAGCAACTGACT
GAAATGCCTCAAAATGTTCTTTACGATGCCATTGGGATATATCAACGGTGGTATATCCAGTGATTTTTTT
CTCCATTTTAGCTTCCTTAGCTCCTGAAAATCTCGATAACTCAAAAAATACGCCCGGTAGTGATCTTATT
TCATTATGGTGAAAGTTGGAACCTCTTACGTGCCCGATCAACTCGAGTGCCACCTGACGTCTAAGAAACC
ATTATTATCATGACATTAACCTATAAAAATAGGCGTAT
Features (pLannotate 1.2.2; 7 found; start..end, strand, type, name):
     12..55      -  terminator     bacterial terminator: putative bacterial transcription terminator
    156..2093    +  CDS            DXS (fragment): DXS_ARATH - Also known as CLA1, DEF. Experimental evidence at protein level: Swiss-Prot protein existence level 1. Catalyzes the acyloin condensation reaction between C atoms 2 and 3 of pyruvate and glyceraldehyde 3-phosphate to yield 1-deoxy-D- xylulose-5-phosphate (DXP). Is a limiting enzyme for plastidic isoprenoid biosynthesis and essential for chloroplast development. From Arabidopsis thaliana (Mouse-ear cress).
   2129..2186    +  terminator     his operon terminator: This putative transcriptin terminator from the E. coli his operon has a 2-bp deletion introduced during synthesis. Its efficiency has not been determined.
   2381..2969    -  rep_origin     ori: high-copy-number ColE1/pMB1/pBR322/pUC origin of replication
   3152..3246    -  terminator     lambda t0 terminator: transcription terminator from phage lambda
   3270..3926    -  CDS            cat: CAT_ECOLX - Experimental evidence at protein level: Swiss-Prot protein existence level 1. This enzyme is an effector of chloramphenicol resistance in bacteria. From Escherichia coli. This protein is used as a marker in many commonly used cloning vectors, such as pACYC184.
   3927..4024    -  promoter       cat promoter: promoter of the E. coli cat gene encoding chloramphenicol acetyltransferase
