[The description below was written by a language model from this plasmid's Addgene catalogue record and pLannotate feature annotations shown in this document.]
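Description:
pEPQD0CM0065 is a Level 0 MoClo/Golden Gate part plasmid built on the pUAP1 universal acceptor backbone, a small (about 4.1 kb) synthetic biology vector maintained in E. coli. It replicates from a high-copy ColE1/pUC-type origin and is selected with chloramphenicol through a cat gene driven by its native cat promoter and followed by the lambda t0 terminator. Bacterial transcription terminators, including a his operon terminator, flank the cloning position and insulate the part from read-through transcription. The plasmid carries no promoter or terminator for expressing the insert in plants. It is a storage and donor vector, not an expression construct.

The insert is the coding sequence of 1-deoxy-D-xylulose 5-phosphate synthase (DXS) from Catharanthus roseus, amplified from cDNA with the plastid transit peptide removed and retaining its stop codon. It differs from the reference accession by the substitutions R414K, T533A and A592T. The automated annotation labels this region as a fragment of Arabidopsis DXS, which reflects homology matching, not the actual source species. DXS condenses pyruvate and glyceraldehyde 3-phosphate to form DXP, a rate-limiting step in plastidic isoprenoid precursor supply. The sequence has been domesticated by removing internal BpiI, BsaI, BsmBI and SapI sites. An inverted pair of BsaI sites flanks it, and digestion releases the part with AATG and GCTT overhangs, the Phytobrick standard for a CDS with stop codon. This allows one-pot assembly with promoter and terminator parts into Level 1 transcription units. The associated work concerns reconstituting monoterpene indole alkaloid biosynthesis in Nicotiana benthamiana.
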