Addgene plasmid #177019: pEPQD0CM0065
Purpose: Level 0 CDS (with stop codon) part for MoClo assembly, AATG-GCTT
Depositing lab: Nicola Patron. Depositing organization: Earlham Institute. Publication: Reconstitution of monoterpene indole alkaloid biosynthesis in genome engineered Nicotiana benthamiana. Dudley QM, Jo S, Guerrero DAS, Chhetry M, Smedley MA, Harwood WA, Sherden NH, O'Connor SE, Caputi L, Patron NJ. Commun Biol. 2022 Sep 10;5(1):949. doi: 10.1038/s42003-022-03904-w. PubMed 36088516.
Backbone
  Vector backbone: pUAP1
  Vector type: Synthetic Biology
Growth in bacteria
  Bacterial resistance: Chloramphenicol, 25 μg/mL
  Growth temperature: 37°C
  Growth strain: DH5alpha
  Copy number: High Copy
Gene/Insert
  Gene/Insert name: 1-deoxy-D-xylulose 5-phosphate synthase
  Species: Catharanthus roseus (Madagascar periwinkle)
  Mutation: transit peptide removed, amplified from cDNA, contains R414K, T533A, A592T mutations relative to DQ848672.1
  Cloning method: Restriction Enzyme; 5′ cloning site Unknown (unknown if destroyed); 3′ cloning site Unknown (unknown if destroyed)
  Sequencing primers: 5′ GGCGTATCACGAGGCAGAATTTC; 3′ CCTGCATAACGCGAAGTAATC
Terms and licenses: Academic/Nonprofit Terms; Industry Terms: Not Available to Industry
Depositor comments: Genbank accession: DQ848672, transit peptide removed, amplified from cDNA, contains R414K, T533A, A592T mutations relative to DQ848672.1, the CDS sequence has been domesticated (all endogenous BpiI, BsaI, BsmBI and SapI recognition sites removed) and are flanked by an inverted pair of BsaI recognition sites that produce overhangs compatible with the phytobrick assembly standard
How to cite: pEPQD0CM0065 was a gift from Nicola Patron (Addgene plasmid # 177019 ; http://n2t.net/addgene:177019 ; RRID:Addgene_177019)
